Addgene plasmid #192403: LLP713_L2pV3_NOT_FRT_Rluc_1IF_lacZ
Purpose: Off state for the second generation of NOT gates, which target the Rluc promoter to repress expression via its FRT sites.
Depositing lab: Ryan Lister. Depositing organization: University of Western Australia. Publication: Synthetic memory circuits for stable cell reprogramming in plants. Lloyd JPB, Ly F, Gong P, Pflueger J, Swain T, Pflueger C, Fourie E, Khan MA, Kidd BN, Lister R. Nat Biotechnol. 2022 Jul 4. pii: 10.1038/s41587-022-01383-2. doi: 10.1038/s41587-022-01383-2. PubMed 35788565.
Backbone
  Vector backbone: pAGM4673
  Backbone manufacturer: Sylvestre Marillonnet
  Vector type: Plant Expression, Synthetic Biology
Growth in bacteria
  Bacterial resistance: Kanamycin, 50 μg/mL
  Growth temperature: 30°C
  Growth strain: DH5alpha
  Copy number: Unknown
Gene/Insert
  Gene/Insert name: FRT-Act2-FRT::Rluc
  Species: Renilla reniformis
  Tag / fusion protein: PEST (C terminal on insert)
  Cloning method: Restriction Enzyme; 5′ cloning site unknown (unknown if destroyed)
Terms and licenses: Academic/Nonprofit Terms; Industry Terms: Not Available to Industry
Depositor comments: Other genes: TCTP1::Fluc, TCTP1::FlpO
How to cite: LLP713_L2pV3_NOT_FRT_Rluc_1IF_lacZ was a gift from Ryan Lister (Addgene plasmid # 192403 ; http://n2t.net/addgene:192403 ; RRID:Addgene_192403)
