[The description below was written by a language model from this plasmid's Addgene catalogue record and pLannotate feature annotations shown in this document.]
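Description:
LLP713_L2pV3_NOT_FRT_Rluc_1IF_lacZ is a level 2 Golden Gate/MoClo-style binary plant expression vector of about 11.6 kb, built on the pAGM4673 backbone. It is one of a set of recombinase-based synthetic logic and memory circuits for plants. The backbone carries nopaline-type left and right T-DNA border repeats, so the payload can be delivered by Agrobacterium. Replication relies on the broad-host-range IncP oriV with its trfA initiator gene, alongside a ColE1/pUC-type origin for E. coli. Selection is by kanamycin through an aminoglycoside phosphotransferase gene.

The T-DNA holds three transcription units. The gate output is a Renilla luciferase reporter whose Act2 promoter is flanked by two directly oriented minimal FRT sites. Downstream come a TMV Ω translational enhancer, a coding sequence interrupted by the potato ST-LS1 IV2 intron, which prevents expression in bacteria, and a CaMV polyadenylation signal. The record lists a C-terminal PEST degradation tag on the luciferase; the annotation software matches this short region to a DREB2A fragment. A second unit, described by the depositor as TCTP1::Fluc, expresses firefly luciferase with the gene 7 terminator and probably serves as a normalisation reference. The third, TCTP1::FlpO, encodes an intron-containing FLPo recombinase with a TMV Ω leader and CaMV poly(A) signal. The TCTP1 and Act2 promoters themselves are not annotated in the feature table.

FLPo excises the FRT-flanked promoter and so shuts off Rluc expression. Because the recombinase input is present on the plasmid, it represents the off state of this second-generation NOT gate. A lac promoter/lacZα cassette remains next to the right border, presumably as a blue/white screening slot for adding further modules.
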