Features (pLannotate 1.2.2; 28 found; start..end, strand, type, name):
     22..55      +  protein_bind   FRT (minimal): supports FLP-mediated excision but not integration (Turan and Bode, 2011) FLP recombinase from the Saccharomyces cerevisiae 2μ plasmid
    843..876     +  protein_bind   FRT (minimal): supports FLP-mediated excision but not integration (Turan and Bode, 2011) FLP recombinase from the Saccharomyces cerevisiae 2μ plasmid
    892..947     +  misc_feature   TMV Ω: translational enhancer from the tobacco mosaic virus 5'-leader sequence (Gallie et al., 1988)
    979..1167    +  intron         IV2 intron: modified second intron of the potato ST-LS1 gene (Vancanneyt et al., 1990)
   1165..2070    +  CDS            LUCI_RENRE: Experimental evidence at protein level: Swiss-Prot protein existence level 1. Upon binding the substrate, the enzyme catalyzes an oxygenation, producing a very short-lived hydroperoxide that cyclizes into a dioxetanone structure, which collapses, releasing a CO(2) molecule. The spontaneous breakdown of the dioxetanone releases the energy (about 50 kcal/mole) that is necessary to generate the excited state of the coelenteramide product, which is the singlet form of the monoanion. In vivo the product undergoes the process of nonradiative energy transfer to an accessory protein, a green fluoresce
   2077..2151    +  CDS            DREB2A (fragment): DRE2A_ARATH - Also known as ERF045. Experimental evidence at protein level: Swiss-Prot protein existence level 1. Transcriptional activator that binds specifically to the DNA sequence 5'-[AG]CCGAC-3'. Binding to the C-repeat/DRE element mediates high salinity- and dehydration-inducible transcription. From Arabidopsis thaliana (Mouse-ear cress).
   2195..2369    +  polyA_signal   CaMV poly(A) signal: cauliflower mosaic virus polyadenylation signal
   2757..4406    +  CDS            LUCI_PHOPY: Experimental evidence at protein level: Swiss-Prot protein existence level 1. Produces green light with a wavelength of 562 nm. From Photinus pyralis (Common eastern firefly) (Lampyris pyralis).
   4429..4629    +  terminator     gene 7 terminator: transcription terminator for octopine-type Ti plasmid gene 7
   4972..5027    +  misc_feature   TMV Ω: translational enhancer from the tobacco mosaic virus 5'-leader sequence (Gallie et al., 1988)
   5029..5739    +  CDS            FLPo (fragment): nuclear-targeted site-specific recombinase FLPo is a mouse codon-optimized fusion between the SV40 nuclear localization signal and a thermostable version of the Saccharomyces cerevisiae site-specific recombinase FLP. Recombination occurs at FRT sequences.
   5739..5927    +  intron         IV2 intron: modified second intron of the potato ST-LS1 gene (Vancanneyt et al., 1990)
   5925..6516    +  CDS            FLPo (fragment): nuclear-targeted site-specific recombinase FLPo is a mouse codon-optimized fusion between the SV40 nuclear localization signal and a thermostable version of the Saccharomyces cerevisiae site-specific recombinase FLP. Recombination occurs at FRT sequences.
   6551..6725    +  polyA_signal   CaMV poly(A) signal: cauliflower mosaic virus polyadenylation signal
   6740..6782    +  CDS            lacI (fragment): lac repressor; lacI; The lac repressor binds to the lac operator to inhibit transcription in E. coli. This inhibition can be relieved by adding lactose or isopropyl-β-D-thiogalactopyranoside (IPTG).
   6795..6816    +  protein_bind   CAP binding site: CAP binding activates transcription in the presence of cAMP. E. coli catabolite activator protein
   6831..6861    +  promoter       lac promoter: promoter for the E. coli lac operon
   6865..6887    +  protein_bind   lac operator (fragment): The lac repressor binds to the lac operator to inhibit transcription in E. coli. This inhibition can be relieved by adding lactose or isopropyl-β-D-thiogalactopyranoside (IPTG). lac repressor encoded by lacI
   6922..6978    -  misc_feature   MCS: pUC18/19 multiple cloning site
   6975..7132    +  CDS            lacZα (fragment): LacZα fragment of β-galactosidase; lacZ fragment
   7138..7237    -  misc_feature   bom (fragment): basis of mobility region from pBR322
   7360..7384    +  misc_feature   RB T-DNA repeat: right border repeat from nopaline C58 T-DNA
   7481..8112    +  rep_origin     oriV: incP origin of replication
   8203..8307    +  promoter       AmpR promoter: bla
   8308..9102    +  CDS            KanR: aminoglycoside phosphotransferase; aphA-3; confers resistance to kanamycin
   9273..9861    +  rep_origin     ori: high-copy-number ColE1/pMB1/pBR322/pUC origin of replication
  10197..11342   +  CDS            trfA: TRFA_ECOLX - Experimental evidence at protein level: Swiss-Prot protein existence level 1. Also involved in plasmid copy number control, promoting intermolecular coupling of protein bound iterons at oriV, which inhibits replication initiation. From Escherichia coli.
  11491..11515   +  misc_feature   LB T-DNA repeat: left border repeat from nopaline C58 T-DNA
>Addgene plasmid #192403 | LLP713_L2pV3_NOT_FRT_Rluc_1IF_lacZ | addgene full sequence | sequence record 377982 | Addgene NGS Result
GTGCCGAATTCGGATCCGGAGGAAGTTCCTATTCTCTAGAAAGTATAGGAACTTCTCGACAAAATTTAGA
ACGAACTTAATTATGATCTCAAATACATTGATACATATCTCATCTAGATCTAGGTTATCATTATGTAAGA
AAGTTTTGACGAATATGGCACGACAAAATGGCTAGACTCGATGTAATTGGTATCTCAACTCAACATTATA
CTTATACCAAACATTAGTTAGACAAAATTTAAACAACTATTTTTTATGTATGCAAGAGTCAGCATATGTA
TAATTGATTCAGAATCGTTTTGACGAGTTCGGATGTAGTAGTAGCCATTATTTAATGTACATACTAATCG
TGAATAGTGAATATGATGAAACATTGTATCTTATTGTATAAATATCCATAAACACATCATGAAAGACACT
TTCTTTCACGGTCTGAATTAATTATGATACAATTCTAATAGAAAACGAATTAAATTACGTTGAATTGTAT
GAAATCTAATTGAACAAGCCAACCACGACGACGACTAACGTTGCCTGGATTGACTCGGTTTAAGTTAACC
ACTAAAAAAACGGAGCTGTCATGTAACACGCGGATCGAGCAGGTCACAGTCATGAAGCCATCAAAGCAAA
AGAACTAATCCAAGGGCTGAGATGATTAATTAGTTTAAAAATTAGTTAACACGAGGGAAAAGGCTGTCTG
ACAGCCAGGTCACGTTATCTTTACCTGTGGTCGAAATGATTCGTGTCTGTCGATTTTAATTATTTTTTTG
AAAGGCCGAAAATAAAGTTGTAAGAGATAAACCCGCCTATATAAATTCATATATTTTCCTCTCCGCTTTG
AAGAAGTTCCTATTCTCTAGAAAGTATAGGAACTTCTACTGTATTTTTACAACAATTACCAACAACAACA
AACAACAAACAACATTACAATTACTATTTACAATTACAATGACTTCAAAGGTGTATGATCCTGAGCAGGT
AAGTTTCTGCTTCTACCTTTGATATATATATAATAATTATCATTAATTAGTAGTAATATAATATTTCAAA
TATTTTTTTCAAAATAAAAGAATGTAGTATATAGCAATTGCTTTTCTGTAGTTTATAAGTGTGTATATTT
TAATTTATAACTTTTCTAATATATGACCAAAATTTGTTGATGTGCAGAGAAAAAGAATGATAACTGGTCC
ACAATGGTGGGCAAGATGTAAACAGATGAACGTGCTTGATTCTTTCATTAATTACTACGATTCAGAAAAG
CACGCTGAGAATGCAGTTATCTTTCTTCACGGAAACGCTGCATCTTCATATTTGTGGAGACATGTTGTGC
CTCACATTGAACCAGTGGCTAGGTGTATTATCCCAGATCTTATCGGAATGGGAAAGTCTGGTAAATCTGG
AAATGGTTCTTACAGACTTTTGGATCATTATAAGTACCTCACAGCTTGGTTCGAACTTCTCAACTTACCT
AAGAAGATTATTTTCGTTGGACACGATTGGGGTGCTTGCTTGGCATTCCATTACTCATACGAACACCAAG
ATAAGATCAAAGCTATAGTTCATGCAGAGAGTGTTGTGGATGTGATAGAATCTTGGGATGAGTGGCCAGA
TATTGAAGAGGATATTGCTTTGATCAAGTCTGAAGAGGGAGAAAAGATGGTTCTCGAAAATAACTTTTTC
GTGGAAACTATGCTTCCTTCAAAGATTATGAGAAAATTGGAACCAGAAGAGTTTGCTGCATATCTCGAAC
CTTTCAAGGAAAAAGGAGAGGTTAGAAGGCCAACACTCAGTTGGCCTAGGGAAATACCATTAGTTAAGGG
AGGTAAACCTGATGTTGTGCAGATCGTGAGAAATTATAACGCTTACCTTAGGGCATCAGATGATTTGCCT
AAGATGTTCATCGAGTCAGATCCAGGATTTTTCAGTAATGCTATAGTTGAAGGTGCAAAGAAATTTCCAA
ACACCGAGTTCGTTAAGGTGAAAGGATTGCATTTCTCACAAGAAGATGCTCCTGATGAGATGGGAAAGTA
TATTAAGTCTTTTGTTGAAAGAGTGCTCAAAAACGAGCAGGGTTCTCGATCTGATGCTTCTGAAGTAACG
TCAACAAGCTCCCAGTCTGAGGTATGCACAGTGGAAACGCCAGGTTGTGTTGGTTCTTAAGCTTCTCTAG
CTAGAGTCGATCGACAAGCTCGAGTTTCTCCATAATAATGTGTGAGTAGTTCCCAGATAAGGGAATTAGG
GTTCCTATAGGGTTTCGCTCATGTGTTGAGCATATAAGAAACCCTTAGTATGTATTTGTATTTGTAAAAT
ACTTCTATCAATAAAATTTCTAATTCCTAAAACCAAAATCCAGTACTAAAATCCAGATCGCTGCAAGAAT
TCAAGCTTGGAGCCAACACTCGAATCCCCACCCGTTGGACCAAACCCGGCTCATTAAGCGTCGGTTCAGA
TTTATTTCCTTTATTTAAAAAAAAGGAAAGGGTAAAAAATAGAAAATTGGAAACAGTTAAAGCCCAAAAT
TGTAATTTACCGAGAATTGTAAATTTACCTGAAAACCCTACGCTATAGTTTCGACTATAAATACCAAACT
TAGGACCTCACTTCAGAATCCCCTCGTCGCTGCGTCTCTCTCCCGCAACCTTCGATTTTCGTTTATTCGC
ATCCATCGGAGAGAGAAAACAATCAATAAGCGACCTACTACAAACAAGTAAGTAAGAGAAAAACCAAAAG
AAGAAGAGAAACAACAAGAAGAAGTAATGGAGGACGCCAAAAACATAAAGAAAGGCCCGGCGCCATTCTA
TCCTCTAGAGGATGGAACCGCTGGAGAGCAACTGCATAAGGCTATGAAGAGATACGCCCTGGTTCCTGGA
ACAATTGCTTTTACAGATGCACATATCGAGGTGAACATCACGTACGCGGAATACTTCGAAATGTCCGTTC
GGTTGGCAGAAGCTATGAAACGATATGGGCTGAATACAAATCACAGAATCGTCGTATGCAGTGAAAACTC
TCTTCAATTCTTTATGCCGGTGTTGGGCGCGTTATTTATCGGAGTTGCAGTTGCGCCCGCGAACGACATT
TATAATGAACGTGAATTGCTCAACAGTATGAACATTTCGCAGCCTACCGTAGTGTTTGTTTCCAAAAAGG
GGTTGCAAAAAATTTTGAACGTGCAAAAAAAATTACCAATAATCCAGAAAATTATTATCATGGATTCTAA
AACGGATTACCAGGGATTTCAGTCGATGTACACGTTCGTCACATCTCATCTACCTCCCGGTTTTAATGAA
TACGATTTTGTACCAGAGTCCTTTGATCGTGACAAAACAATTGCACTGATAATGAATTCCTCTGGATCTA
CTGGGTTACCTAAGGGTGTGGCCCTTCCGCATAGAACTGCCTGCGTCAGATTCTCGCATGCCAGAGATCC
TATTTTTGGCAATCAAATCATTCCGGATACTGCGATTTTAAGTGTTGTTCCATTCCATCACGGTTTTGGA
ATGTTTACTACACTCGGATATTTGATATGTGGATTTCGAGTCGTCTTAATGTATAGATTTGAAGAAGAGC
TGTTTTTACGATCCCTTCAGGATTACAAAATTCAAAGTGCGTTGCTAGTACCAACCCTATTTTCATTCTT
CGCCAAAAGCACTCTGATTGACAAATACGATTTATCTAATTTACACGAAATTGCTTCTGGGGGCGCACCT
CTTTCGAAAGAAGTCGGGGAAGCGGTTGCAAAACGCTTCCATCTTCCAGGGATACGACAAGGATATGGGC
TCACTGAGACTACATCAGCTATTCTGATTACACCCGAGGGGGATGATAAACCGGGCGCGGTCGGTAAAGT
TGTTCCATTTTTTGAAGCGAAGGTTGTGGATCTGGATACCGGGAAAACGCTGGGCGTTAATCAGAGAGGC
GAATTATGTGTCAGAGGACCTATGATTATGTCCGGTTATGTAAACAATCCGGAAGCGACCAACGCCTTGA
TTGACAAGGATGGATGGCTACATTCTGGAGACATAGCTTACTGGGACGAGGACGAACACTTCTTCATAGT
TGACCGCTTGAAGTCTTTAATTAAATACAAAGGATATCAGGTGGCCCCCGCTGAATTGGAATCGATATTG
TTACAACACCCCAACATCTTCGACGCGGGCGTGGCAGGTCTGCCCGACGATGACGCCGGTGAACTTCCCG
CCGCCGTTGTTGTTTTGGAGCACGGAAAGACGATGACGGAAAAAGAGATCGTGGATTACGTCGCCAGTCA
AGTAACAACCGCGAAAAAGTTGCGCGGAGGAGTTGTGTTTGTGGACGAAGTACCGAAAGGTCTTACCGGA
AAACTCGACGCAAGAAAAATCAGAGAGATCCTCATAAAGGCCAAGAAGGGCGGAAAGTCCAAATTGTAAG
CTTGATCCCCCGTCGACAGCTAGCTATATCATCAATTTATGTATTACACATAATATCGCACTCAGTCTTT
CATCTACGGCAATGTACCAGCTGATATAATCAGTTATTGAAATATTTCTGAATTTAAACTTGCATCAATA
AATTTATGTTTTTGCTTGGACTATAATACCTGACTTGTTATTTTATCAATAAATATTTAAACTATATTTC
TTTCAAGATCGCTACTAGAATTCGAGCTCGGAGCCAACACTCGAATCCCCACCCGTTGGACCAAACCCGG
CTCATTAAGCGTCGGTTCAGATTTATTTCCTTTATTTAAAAAAAAGGAAAGGGTAAAAAATAGAAAATTG
GAAACAGTTAAAGCCCAAAATTGTAATTTACCGAGAATTGTAAATTTACCTGAAAACCCTACGCTATAGT
TTCGACTATAAATACCAAACTTAGGACCTCACTTCAGAATCCCCTCGTCGCTGCGTCTCTCTCCCGCAAC
CTTCGATTTTCGTTTATTCGCATCCATCGGAGAGAGAAAACAATCAATAAGCGACCTACTGTATTTTTAC
AACAATTACCAACAACAACAAACAACAAACAACATTACAATTACTATTTACAATTACAATGGCTCCTAAG
AAGAAGAGGAAGGTGATGAGCCAGTTCGACATCCTGTGCAAGACCCCCCCCAAGGTGCTGGTGCGGCAGT
TCGTGGAGAGATTCGAGAGGCCCAGCGGCGAGAAGATCGCCAGCTGTGCCGCCGAGCTGACCTACCTGTG
CTGGATGATCACCCACAACGGCACCGCCATCAAGAGGGCCACCTTCATGAGCTACAACACCATCATCAGC
AACAGCCTGAGCTTCGACATCGTGAACAAGAGCCTGCAGTTCAAGTACAAGACCCAGAAGGCCACCATCC
TGGAGGCCAGCCTGAAGAAGCTGATCCCCGCCTGGGAGTTCACCATCATCCCTTACAACGGCCAGAAGCA
CCAGAGCGACATCACCGACATCGTGTCCAGCCTGCAGCTGCAGTTCGAGAGCAGCGAGGAGGCCGACAAG
GGCAACAGCCACAGCAAGAAGATGCTGAAGGCCCTGCTGTCCGAGGGCGAGAGCATCTGGGAGATCACCG
AGAAGATCCTGAACAGCTTCGAGTACACCAGCAGGTTCACCAAGACCAAGACCCTGTACCAGTTCCTGTT
CCTGGCCACATTCATCAACTGCGGCAGGTTCAGCGACATCAAGAACGTGGACCCCAAGAGCTTCAAGCTG
GTGCAGAACAAGTACCTGGGCGTGATCATTCAGTGCCTGGTGACCGAGACTAAGACAAGCGTGTCCAGGT
AAGTTTCTGCTTCTACCTTTGATATATATATAATAATTATCATTAATTAGTAGTAATATAATATTTCAAA
TATTTTTTTCAAAATAAAAGAATGTAGTATATAGCAATTGCTTTTCTGTAGTTTATAAGTGTGTATATTT
TAATTTATAACTTTTCTAATATATGACCAAAATTTGTTGATGTGCAGGCACATCTACTTTTTCAGCGCCA
GAGGCAGGATCGACCCCCTGGTGTACCTGGACGAGTTCCTGAGGAACAGCGAGCCCGTGCTGAAGAGAGT
GAACAGGACCGGCAACAGCAGCAGCAACAAGCAGGAGTACCAGCTGCTGAAGGACAACCTGGTGCGCAGC
TACAACAAGGCCCTGAAGAAGAACGCCCCCTACCCCATCTTCGCTATCAAGAACGGCCCTAAGAGCCACA
TCGGCAGGCACCTGATGACCAGCTTTCTGAGCATGAAGGGCCTGACCGAGCTGACAAACGTGGTGGGCAA
CTGGAGCGACAAGAGGGCCTCCGCCGTGGCCAGGACCACCTACACCCACCAGATCACCGCCATCCCCGAC
CACTACTTCGCCCTGGTGTCCAGGTACTACGCCTACGACCCCATCAGCAAGGAGATGATCGCCCTGAAGG
ACGAGACTAACCCCATCGAGGAGTGGCAGCACATCGAGCAGCTGAAGGGCAGCGCCGAGGGCAGCATCAG
ATACCCCGCCTGGAACGGCATCATCAGCCAGGAGGTGCTGGACTACCTGAGCAGCTACATCAACAGGCGG
ATCTGAGCTTCTCTAGCTAGAGTCGATCGACAAGCTCGAGTTTCTCCATAATAATGTGTGAGTAGTTCCC
AGATAAGGGAATTAGGGTTCCTATAGGGTTTCGCTCATGTGTTGAGCATATAAGAAACCCTTAGTATGTA
TTTGTATTTGTAAAATACTTCTATCAATAAAATTTCTAATTCCTAAAACCAAAATCCAGTACTAAAATCC
AGATCGCTTTACTGAGACCGCAGCTGGCACGACAGGTTTCCCGACTGGAAAGCGGGCAGTGAGCGCAACG
CAATTAATGTGAGTTAGCTCACTCATTAGGCACCCCAGGCTTTACACTTTATGCTTCCGGCTCGTATGTT
GTGTGGAATTGTGAGCGGATAACAATTTCACACAGGAAACAGCTATGACCATGATTACGCCAAGCTTGCA
TGCCTGCAGGTCGACTCTAGAGGATCCCCGGGTACCGAGCTCGAATTCACTGGCCGTCGTTTTACAACGT
CGTGACTGGGAAAACCCTGGCGTTACCCAACTTAATCGCCTTGCAGCACATCCCCCTTTCGCCAGCTGGC
GTAATAGCGAAGAGGCCCGCACCGATCGCCCTTCCCAACAGTTGCGCAGCCTGAATGGCGAATGGCGCCT
GATGCGGTATTTTCTCCTTACGCATCTGTGCGGTATTTCACACCGCATATGGTGCACTCTCAGTACAATC
TGCTCTGATGCCGCATAGTTAAGCCAGCCCCGACACCCGCCAACACCCGCTGACGCGCCCTGACGGGCTT
GTCTGCTCCCGGCATCCGCTTACAGACAAGCTGTGACGGTCTCAGGGACACGAAGTGATCCGTTTAAACT
ATCAGTGTTTGACAGGATATATTGGCGGGTAAACCTAAGAGAAAAGAGCGTTTATTAGAATAATCGGATA
TTTAAAAGGGCGTGAAAAGGTTTATCCGTTCGTCCATTTGTATGTGCCAGCCGCCTTTGCGACGCTCACC
GGGCTGGTTGCCCTCGCCGCTGGGCTGGCGGCCGTCTATGGCCCTGCAAACGCGCCAGAAACGCCGTCGA
AGCCGTGTGCGAGACACCGCGGCCGCCGGCGTTGTGGATACCTCGCGGAAAACTTGGCCCTCACTGACAG
ATGAGGGGCGGACGTTGACACTTGAGGGGCCGACTCACCCGGCGCGGCGTTGACAGATGAGGGGCAGGCT
CGATTTCGGCCGGCGACGTGGAGCTGGCCAGCCTCGCAAATCGGCGAAAACGCCTGATTTTACGCGAGTT
TCCCACAGATGATGTGGACAAGCCTGGGGATAAGTGCCCTGCGGTATTGACACTTGAGGGGCGCGACTAC
TGACAGATGAGGGGCGCGATCCTTGACACTTGAGGGGCAGAGTGCTGACAGATGAGGGGCGCACCTATTG
ACATTTGAGGGGCTGTCCACAGGCAGAAAATCCAGCATTTGCAAGGGTTTCCGCCCGTTTTTCGGCCACC
GCTAACCTGTCTTTTAACCTGCTTTTAAACCAATATTTATAAACCTTGTTTTTAACCAGGGCTGCGCCCT
GTGCGCGTGACCGCGCACGCCGAAGGGGGGTGCCCCCCCTTCTCGAACCCTCCCGGCCCGCTAACGCGGG
CCTCCCATCCCCCCAGGGGCTGCGCCCCTCGGCCGCGAACGGCCTCACCCCAAAAATGGCAGCGCTGGCC
AATTCCCGAGTGCGCGGAACCCCTATTTGTTTATTTTTCTAAATACATTCAAATATGTATCCGCTCATGA
GACAATAACCCTGATAAATGCTTCAATAATATTGAAAAAGGAAGAGTATGGCTAAAATGAGAATATCACC
GGAATTGAAAAAACTGATCGAAAAATACCGCTGCGTAAAAGATACGGAAGGAATGTCTCCTGCTAAGGTA
TATAAGCTGGTGGGAGAAAATGAAAACCTATATTTAAAAATGACGGACAGCCGGTATAAAGGGACCACCT
ATGATGTGGAACGGGAAAAGGACATGATGCTATGGCTGGAAGGAAAGCTGCCTGTTCCAAAGGTCCTGCA
CTTTGAACGGCATGATGGCTGGAGCAATCTGCTCATGAGTGAGGCCGATGGCGTCCTTTGCTCGGAAGAG
TATGAAGATGAACAAAGCCCTGAAAAGATTATCGAGCTGTATGCGGAGTGCATCAGGCTCTTTCACTCCA
TCGACATATCGGATTGTCCCTATACGAATAGCTTAGACAGCCGCTTAGCCGAATTGGATTACTTACTGAA
TAACGATCTGGCCGATGTGGATTGCGAAAACTGGGAAGAGGACACTCCATTTAAAGATCCGCGCGAGCTG
TATGATTTTTTAAAGACGGAAAAGCCCGAAGAGGAACTTGTCTTTTCCCACGGCGACCTGGGAGACAGCA
ACATCTTTGTGAAAGATGGCAAAGTAAGTGGCTTTATTGATCTTGGGAGAAGCGGCAGGGCGGACAAGTG
GTATGACATTGCCTTCTGCGTCCGGTCGCTCAGGGAGGATATCGGGGAAGAACAGTATGTCGAGCTATTT
TTTGACTTACTGGGGATCAAGCCTGATTGGGAGAAAATAAAATATTATATTTTACTGGATGAATTGTTTT
AGCTGTCAGACCAAGTTTACTCATATATACTTTAGATTGATTTAAAACTTCATTTTTAATTTAAAAGGAT
CTAGGTGAAGATCCTTTTTGATAATCTCATGACCAAAATCCCTTAACGTGAGTTTTCGTTCCACTGAGCG
TCAGACCCCGTAGAAAAGATCAAAGGATCTTCTTGAGATCCTTTTTTTCTGCGCGTAATCTGCTGCTTGC
AAACAAAAAAACCACCGCTACCAGCGGTGGTTTGTTTGCCGGATCAAGAGCTACCAACTCTTTTTCCGAA
GGTAACTGGCTTCAGCAGAGCGCAGATACCAAATACTGTTCTTCTAGTGTAGCCGTAGTTAGGCCACCAC
TTCAAGAACTCTGTAGCACCGCCTACATACCTCGCTCTGCTAATCCTGTTACCAGTGGCTGCTGCCAGTG
GCGATAAGTCGTGTCTTACCGGGTTGGACTCAAGACGATAGTTACCGGATAAGGCGCAGCGGTCGGGCTG
AACGGGGGGTTCGTGCACACAGCCCAGCTTGGAGCGAACGACCTACACCGAACTGAGATACCTACAGCGT
GAGCTATGAGAAAGCGCCACGCTTCCCGAAGGGAGAAAGGCGGACAGGTATCCGGTAAGCGGCAGGGTCG
GAACAGGAGAGCGCACGAGGGAGCTTCCAGGGGGAAACGCCTGGTATCTTTATAGTCCTGTCGGGTTTCG
CCACCTCTGACTTGAGCGTCGATTTTTGTGATGCTCGTCAGGGGGGCGGAGCCTATGGAAAAACGCCAGC
AACGCGGCCTTTTTACGGTTCCTGGCAGATCCTAGATGTGGCGCAACGATGCCGGCGACAAGCAGGAGCG
CACCGACTTCTTCCGCATCAAGTGTTTTGGCTCTCAGGCCGAGGCCCACGGCAAGTATTTGGGCAAGGGG
TCGCTGGTATTCGTGCAGGGCAAGATTCGGAATACCAAGTACGAGAAGGACGGCCAGACGGTCTACGGGA
CCGACTTCATTGCCGATAAGGTGGATTATCTGGACACCAAGGCACCAGGCGGGTCAAATCAGGAATAAGG
GCACATTGCCCCGGCGTGAGTCGGGGCAATCCCGCAAGGAGGGTGAATGAATCGGACGTTTGACCGGAAG
GCATACAGGCAAGAACTGATCGACGCGGGGTTTTCCGCCGAGGATGCCGAAACCATCGCAAGCCGCACCG
TCATGCGTGCGCCCCGCGAAACCTTCCAGTCCGTCGGCTCGATGGTCCAGCAAGCTACGGCCAAGATCGA
GCGCGACAGCGTGCAACTGGCTCCCCCTGCCCTGCCCGCGCCATCGGCCGCCGTGGAGCGTTCGCGTCGT
CTTGAACAGGAGGCGGCAGGTTTGGCGAAGTCGATGACCATCGACACGCGAGGAACTATGACGACCAAGA
AGCGAAAAACCGCCGGCGAGGACCTGGCAAAACAGGTCAGCGAGGCCAAGCAGGCCGCGTTGCTGAAACA
CACGAAGCAGCAGATCAAGGAAATGCAGCTTTCCTTGTTCGATATTGCGCCGTGGCCGGACACGATGCGA
GCGATGCCAAACGACACGGCCCGCTCTGCCCTGTTCACCACGCGCAACAAGAAAATCCCGCGCGAGGCGC
TGCAAAACAAGGTCATTTTCCACGTCAACAAGGACGTGAAGATCACCTACACCGGCGTCGAGCTGCGGGC
CGACGATGACGAACTGGTGTGGCAGCAGGTGTTGGAGTACGCGAAGCGCACCCCTATCGGCGAGCCGATC
ACCTTCACGTTCTACGAGCTTTGCCAGGACCTGGGCTGGTCGATCAATGGCCGGTATTACACGAAGGCCG
AGGAATGCCTGTCGCGCCTACAGGCGACGGCGATGGGCTTCACGTCCGACCGCGTTGGGCACCTGGAATC
GGTGTCGCTGCTGCACCGCTTCCGCGTCCTGGACCGTGGCAAGAAAACGTCCCGTTGCCAGGTCCTGATC
GACGAGGAAATCGTCGTGCTGTTTGCTGGCGACCACTACACGAAATTCATATGGGAGAAGTACCGCAAGC
TGTCGCCGACGGCCCGACGGATGTTCGACTATTTCAGCTCGCACCGGGAGCCGTACCCGCTCAAGCTGGA
AACCTTCCGCCTCATGTGCGGATCGGATTCCACCCGCGTGAAGAAGTGGCGCGAGCAGGTCGGCGAAGCC
TGCGAAGAGTTGCGAGGCAGCGGCCTGGTGGAACACGCCTGGGTCAATGATGACCTGGTGCATTGCAAAC
GCTAGGGCCTTGTGGGGTCAGTTCCGGCTGGGGGTTCAGCAGCCCCTGCTCGGATCTGTTGGACCGGACA
GTAGTCATGGTTGATGGGCTGCCTGTATCGAGTGGTGATTTTGTGCCGAGCTGCCGGTCGGGGAGCTGTT
GGCTGGCTGGTGGCAGGATATATTGTGGTGTAAACAAATTGACGCTTAGACAACTTAATAACACATTGCG
GACGTTTTTAATGTACTGGGGTTGAACACTCT
